>Addgene plasmid #138226 | pFP.R356 | addgene full sequence | sequence record 273504 | Addgene NGS Result
TGCCACCTGACGTCTAAGAAAAGGAATATTCAGCAATTTGCCCGTGCCGAAGAAAGGCCCACCCGTGAAG
GTGAGCCAGTGAGTTGATTGCTACGTAATTAGTTAGTTAGCCCTTAGTGACTCGAATTCGCGGCCGCTTC
TAGAGTTATGACAACTTGACGGCTACATCATTCACTTTTTCTTCACAACCGGCACGGAACTCGCTCGGGC
TGGCCCCGGTGCATTTTTTAAATACCCGCGAGAAATAGAGTTGATCGTCAAAACCAACATTGCGACCGAC
GGTGGCGATAGGCATCCGGGTGGTGCTCAAAAGCAGCTTCGCCTGGCTGATACGTTGGTCCTCGCGCCAG
CTTAAGACGCTAATCCCTAACTGCTGGCGGAAAAGATGTGACAGACGCGACGGCGACAAGCAAACATGCT
GTGCGACGCTGGCGATATCAAAATTGCTGTCTGCCAGGTGATCGCTGATGTACTGACAAGCCTCGCGTAC
CCGATTATCCATCGGTGGATGGAGCGACTCGTTAATCGCTTCCATGCGCCGCAGTAACAATTGCTCAAGC
AGATTTATCGCCAGCAGCTCCGAATAGCGCCCTTCCCCTTGCCCGGCGTTAATGATTTGCCCAAACAGGT
CGCTGAAATGCGGCTGGTGCGCTTCATCCGGGCGAAAGAACCCCGTATTGGCAAATATTGACGGCCAGTT
AAGCCATTCATGCCAGTAGGCGCGCGGACGAAAGTAAACCCACTGGTGATACCATTCGCGAGCCTCCGGA
TGACGACCGTAGTGATGAATCTCTCCTGGCGGGAACAGCAAAATATCACCCGGTCGGCAAACAAATTCTC
GTCCCTGATTTTTCACCACCCCCTGACCGCGAATGGTGAGATTGAGAATATAACCTTTCATTCCCAGCGG
TCGGTCGATAAAAAAATCGAGATAACCGTTGGCCTCAATCGGCGTTAAACCCGCCACCAGATGGGCATTA
AACGAGTATCCCGGCAGCAGGGGATCATTTTGCGCTTCAGCCATACTTTTCATACTCCCGCCATTCAGAG
AAGAAACCAATTGTCCATATTGCATCAGACATTGCCGTCACTGCGTCTTTTACTGGCTCTTCTCGCTAAC
CAAACCGGTAACCCCGCTTATTAAAAGCATTCTGTAACAAAGCGGGACCAAAGCCATGACAAAAACGCGT
AACAAAAGTGTCTATAATCACGGCAGAAAAGTCCACATTGATTATTTGCACGGCGTCACACTTTGCTATG
CCATAGCATTTTTATCCATAAGATTAGCGGATCCTACCTGACGCTTTTTATCGCAACTCTCTACTGTTTC
TCCATTACTAGAGATTAAAGAGGAGAAATACTAGATGGTGAGCAAGGGCGAAGAAGACAACATGGCCATC
ATCAAGGAGTTCATGCGCTTCAAGGTGCACATGGAGGGCTCCGTGAACGGCCACGAGTTCGAGATCGAGG
GCGAGGGCGAGGGCCGCCCCTACGAGGGCACCCAGACCGCCAAGCTGAAGGTGACCAAGGGTGGCCCCCT
GCCCTTCGCCTGGGACATCCTGTCCCCTCAGTTCATGTACGGCTCCAAGGCCTACGTGAAGCACCCCGCC
GACATCCCCGACTACTTGAAGCTGTCCTTCCCCGAGGGCTTCAAGTGGGAGCGCGTGATGAACTTCGAGG
ACGGCGGCGTGGTGACCGTGACCCAGGACTCCTCCTTGCAGGACGGCGAGTTCATCTACAAGGTGAAGCT
GCGCGGCACCAACTTCCCCTCCGACGGCCCCGTAATGCAGAAGAAGACCATGGGCTGGGAGGCCTCCTCC
GAGCGGATGTACCCCGAGGACGATAAATTCTGCCAGAAATATGATACACTGGTACTTACTCACCTGGGAT
GGATCAAACTTGGCGAAATCGATATAACTATTCATAAAGTTGCTACGTTGGACAAGCACGATAACATCAT
CTACGTTTATCCTACGTCTAAATTTGAATTTGACTATGACGGGGACTTTTACGAGCATAAAAATAATAGC
ATCGATATTGAATGCACAATTAATCATAAATTATACTGCAAATACAACCTGAGCTCATCATTTACCCTGA
TTCCAGCAGATAAAGTGTATGGTAACAAAGTGATTATGAAAAATATGGAAAATGAAGTGATCTGGACGGA
TCCGGGTTCTGCTGGCAGCGCAGCCGGGTCGGGGAGTAAAGAACAAATTCACAACTATAAAGGCAAAGTG
TATTGTATAGAAGTGCCAGATTCCCATATTTATTATATGAAGACCAGCTCTATCACTCCACCAGTTTGGA
TAGGCAATTCAACCAAAGGCGCCCTGAAGGGCGAGATCAAGCAGAGGCTGAAGCTGAAGGACGGCGGCCA
CTACGACGCTGAGGTCAAGACCACCTACAAGGCCAAGAAGCCCGTGCAGCTGCCCGGCGCCTACAACGTC
AACATCAAGTTGGACATCACCTCCCACAACGAGGACTACACCATCGTGGAACAGTACGAACGCGCCGAGG
GCCGCCACTCCACCGGCGGCATGGACGAGCTGTACAAGCATCATCACCATCACCACTAATAATACTAGTA
GCGGCCGCTGCAGGAGTCACTAAGGGTTAGTTAGTTAGATTAGCAGAAAGTCAAAAGCCTCCGACCGGAG
GCTTTTGACTAAAACTTCCCTTGGGGTTATCATTGGGGCTCACTCAAAGGCGGTAATCAGATAAAAAAAA
TCCTTAGCTTTCGCTAAGGATGATTTCTGCTAGAGATGGAATAGACTGGATGGAGGCGGATAAAGTTGCA
GGACCACTTCTGCGCTCGGCCCTTCCGGCTGGCTGGTTTATTGCTGATAAATCTGGAGCCGGTGAGCGTG
GGTCTCGCGGTATCATTGCAGCACTGGGGCCAGATGGTAAGCCCTCCCGTATCGTAGTTATCTACACGAC
GGGGAGTCAGGCAACTATGGATGAACGAAATAGACAGATCGCTGAGATAGGTGCCTCACTGATTAAGCAT
TGGTAACTGTCAGACCAAGTTTACTCATATATACTTTAGATTGATTTAAAACTTCATTTTTAATTTAAAA
GGATCTAGGTGAAGATCCTTTTTGATAATCTCATGACCAAAATCCCTTAACGTGAGTTTTCGTTCCACTG
AGCGTCAGACCCCTTAATAAGATGATCTTCTTGAGATCGTTTTGGTCTGCGCGTAATCTCTTGCTCTGAA
AACGAAAAAACCGCCTTGCAGGGCGGTTTTCGAAGGTTCTCTGAGCTACCAACTCTTTGAACCGAGGTAA
CTGGCTTGGAGGAGCGCAGTCACCAAAACTTGTCCTTTCAGTTTAGCCTTAACCGGCGCATGACTTCAAG
ACTAACTCCTCTAAATCAATTACCAGTGGCTGCTGCCAGTGGTGCTTTTGCATGTCTTTCCGGGTTGGAC
TCAAGACGATAGTTACCGGATAAGGCGCAGCGGTCGGACTGAACGGGGGGTTCGTGCATACAGTCCAGCT
TGGAGCGAACTGCCTACCCGGAACTGAGTGTCAGGCGTGGAATGAGACAAACGCGGCCATAACAGCGGAA
TGACACCGGTAAACCGAAAGGCAGGAACAGGAGAGCGCACGAGGGAGCCGCCAGGGGGAAACGCCTGGTA
TCTTTATAGTCCTGTCGGGTTTCGCCACCACTGATTTGAGCGTCAGATTTCGTGATGCTTGTCAGGGGGG
CGGAGCCTATGGAAAAACGGCTTTGCCGCGGCCCTCTCACTTCCCTGTTAAGTATCTTCCTGGCATCTTC
CAGGAAATCTCCGCCCCGTTCGTAAGCCATTTCCGCTCGCCGCAGTCGAACGACCGAGCGTAGCGAGTCA
GTGAGCGAGGAAGCGGAATATATCCTGTATCACATATTCTGCTGACGCACCGGTGCAGCCTTTTTTCTCC
TGCCACATGAAGCACTTCACTGACACCCTCATCAGTGCCAACATAGTAAGCCAGTATACACTCCGCTAGC
GCTGAGGTCTGCCTCGTGAAGAAGGTGTTGCTGACTCATACCAGGCCTGAATCGCCCCATCATCCAGCCA
GAAAGTGAGGGAGCCACGGTTGATGAGAGCTTTGTTGTAGGTGGACCAGTTGGTGATTTTGAACTTTTGC
TTTGCCACGGAACGGTCTGCGTTGTCGGGAAGATGCGTGATCTGATCCTTCAACTCAGCAAAAGTTCGAT
TTATTCAACAAAGCCACGTTGTGTCTCAAAATCTCTGATGTTACATTGCACAAGATAAAAATATATCATC
ATGAACAATAAAACTGTCTGCTTACATAAACAGTAATACAAGGGGTGTTTACTAGAGGAGATTCTCATGT
TTGACAGCTTATCATCGATAAGCTTTAATGCGGTAGTTTATCACAGTTAAATTGCTAACGCAGTCAGGCA
CCGTGTATGAAATCTAACAATGCGCTCATCGTCATTCTCGGCACCGTCACCCTGGACGCTGTAGGCATAG
GCTTGGTTATGCCGGTACTGCCGGGCCTCTTGCGGGATATCGTCCATTCCGACAGTATTGCCAGTCACTA
TGGCGTGCTGCTTGCGCTCTATGCGTTGATGCAATTTCTTTGCGCACCCGTTCTCGGAGCCCTGTCCGAC
CGCTTTGGCCGCCGTCCAGTCCTGCTCGCTTCGCTCCTTGGAGCCACTATCGACTACGCGATCATGGCGA
CCACACCCGTCCTGTGGATTCTCTACGCCGGACGCATCGTGGCGGGCATCACGGGTGCCACAGGTGCGGT
TGCTGGTGCCTATATCGCCGACATCACCGATGGGGAAGATCGGGCTCGCCACTTCGGGCTCATGAGCGCT
TGTTTCGGCGTGGGTATGGTGGCAGGCCCCGTGGCCGGGGGACTGTTGGGTGCCATCTCCTTGCATGCAC
CATTCCTTGCGGCGGCGGTGCTCAACGGCCTCAACCTCCTCCTGGGCTGCTTCCTTATGCAGGAATCGCA
TAAGGGAGAGCGCCGTCCGATGCCCTTGCGTGCCTTCAATCCAGTCAGCTCCTTCCGGTGGGCGCGGGGC
ATGACTATCGTCGCCGCACTTATGACTGTTTTCTTTATCATGCAACTCGTAGGACAGGTTCCGGCAGCGC
TCTGGGTCATTTTCGGCGAGGACCGCTTTCGCTGGAGCGCGACGATGATCGGCCTGTCGCTTGCGGTATT
CGGAATCTTGCACGCCCTCGCTCAAGCCTTCGTCACGGGCCCCGCCACCAAACGTTTCGGCGAGAAGCAG
GCCATTATCGCGGGCATGGCGGCCGACGCGCTGGGCTACGTCTTGCTGGCGTTCGCGACGCGCGGCTGGA
TGGCCTTCCCCATTATGATTCTTCTCGCTTCCGGCGGCATCGGTATGCCCGCGTTGCAGGCCATGCTGTC
CCGCCAAGTAGATGACGACCATCAGGGACAGCTTCAAGGGTCGCTCGCGGCTCTTACCAGCCTCACTTCG
ATCATTGGACCGCTGATCGTCACGGCGATTTATGCCGCCTCGGCGAGCACATGGAACGGGTTGGCATGGA
TTGTAGGTGCCGCCCTTTACCTTGTCTGCCTCCCCGCGTTGCGTCGCGGTGCATGGAGCCGGGCCACCTC
GACCTAATAATACTAGCTCCGGCAAAAAAACGGGCAAGGTGTCACCACCCTGCCCTTTTTCTTTAAAACC
GAAAAGATTACTTCGCGTT
Features (pLannotate 1.2.2; 16 found; start..end, strand, type, name):
     48..77      -  terminator     T3Te terminator: phage T3 early transcription terminator
    124..145     +  misc_feature   BioBrick prefix: BioBrick prefix for parts that do not start with "ATG"
    146..1024    -  CDS            araC: L-arabinose regulatory protein; araC
   1051..1335    +  promoter       araBAD promoter: araBAD; promoter of the L-arabinose operon of E. coli; the araC regulatory gene is transcribed in the opposite direction (Guzman et al., 1995)
   1365..1842    +  CDS            mCherry (fragment): monomeric derivative of DsRed fluorescent protein (Shaner et al., 2004) mammalian codon-optimized
   2328..2558    +  CDS            mCherry (fragment): monomeric derivative of DsRed fluorescent protein (Shaner et al., 2004) mammalian codon-optimized
   2583..2603    +  misc_feature   BioBrick suffix: universal suffix for all parts
   2639..2670    +  terminator     tonB terminator: bidirectional E. coli tonB-P14 transcription terminator
   2717..2757    -  terminator     bacterial terminator (fragment): putative bacterial transcription terminator
   2770..3015    +  CDS            bla(M) (fragment): β-lactamase lacking the signal sequence; bla(M); allows cytosolic expression of β-lactamase
   3181..3725    +  rep_origin     p15A ori: Plasmids containing the medium-copy-number p15A origin of replication can be propagated in E. coli cells that contain a second plasmid with the ColE1 origin.
   3813..3868    +  rep_origin     RSF ori (fragment): Plasmids containing the RSF 1030 origin of replication can be propagated in E. coli cells that contain additional plasmids with compatible origins.
   3967..3993    -  misc_feature   bom (fragment): basis of mobility region from pBR322
   4341..4369    +  promoter       tet promoter: E. coli promoter for tetracycline efflux protein gene
   4417..5605    +  CDS            TcR (fragment): tetracycline efflux protein; tet; confers resistance to tetracycline
   5618..5677    +  terminator     his operon terminator: This putative transcriptin terminator from the E. coli his operon has a 2-bp deletion introduced during synthesis. Its efficiency has not been determined.
