[The description below was written by a language model from this plasmid's Addgene catalogue record and pLannotate feature annotations shown in this document.]
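Description:
pFP.R356 is a low-copy bacterial expression and synthetic biology plasmid built on the BioBrick vector pSB3T5. It replicates in E. coli from a p15A origin, which is compatible with ColE1-type plasmids, and is selected with tetracycline through a tet promoter-driven tetracycline efflux gene. The cloning region is bounded by the BioBrick prefix and suffix and is insulated from the backbone by flanking transcription terminators (T3Te, tonB, his operon and others). The annotation also picks up short fragments of β-lactamase, an RSF origin and the pBR322 bom region. These appear to be backbone remnants rather than functional parts. The catalogue lists a total size of 5,710 bp, whereas the sequenced record is 5,689 nt.

The payload is an arabinose-inducible reporter cassette. The araC regulator gene is encoded on the reverse strand, with its promoter recorded as "iPC", and is transcribed divergently from the araBAD promoter, so AraC represses or activates the downstream gene in response to L-arabinose. P(araBAD) drives a synthetic fusion, mCherryN(DKF).Cro-RPB2*.(STK)mCherryC.H6, in which the mCherry coding sequence is split into N- and C-terminal fragments. The roughly 480 bp gap between the two annotated mCherry fragments matches the expected position of the Cro-RPB2 intein, which the feature table does not annotate. The DKF and STK labels in the insert name presumably denote the extein residues at the splice junctions. A C-terminal 6xHis tag allows detection or purification of the product. Because the intein is placed in cis, its self-excision should ligate the two halves into intact mCherry, so red fluorescence reports splicing activity. The construct comes from work characterising a library of orthogonal split inteins for assembling multiple peptides.
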