Addgene plasmid #138226: pFP.R356
Purpose: Expresses the split mCherry reporter interrupted by the Cro-RPB2 intein (in cis)
Depositing lab: Baojun Wang. Depositing organization: University of Edinburgh. Publication: An expanded library of orthogonal split inteins enables modular multi-peptide assemblies. Pinto F, Thornton EL, Wang B. Nat Commun. 2020 Mar 23;11(1):1529. doi: 10.1038/s41467-020-15272-2. PubMed 32251274.
Backbone
  Vector backbone: pSB3T5
  Backbone manufacturer: BioBrick vector, IGEM registry
  Backbone size w/o insert (bp): 3252
  Total vector size (bp): 5710
  Vector type: Bacterial Expression, Synthetic Biology
Growth in bacteria
  Bacterial resistance: Tetracycline, 10 μg/mL
  Growth temperature: 37°C
  Growth strain: DH5alpha
  Copy number: Low Copy
Gene/Insert 1
  Gene/Insert name: araC
  Insert size (bp): 930
  Entrez Gene: araC (a.k.a. b0064, ECK0065)
  Promoter: iPC
  Cloning method: Gibson Cloning
  Sequencing primers: 5′ VF2 - TGCCACCTGACGTCTAAGAA
Gene/Insert 2
  Gene/Insert name: mCherryN(DKF).Cro-RPB2*.(STK)mCherryC.H6
  Species: Synthetic
  Insert size (bp): 1215
  Promoter: P(araBAD)
  Tag / fusion protein: 6xHis (C terminal on insert)
  Cloning method: Gibson Cloning
  Sequencing primers: 5′ araC_F2 - AACCCACTGGTGATACCATTCG; 3′ VR - ATTACCGCCTTTGAGTGAGC
Terms and licenses: Academic/Nonprofit Terms; Industry Terms: Not Available to Industry
How to cite: pFP.R356 was a gift from Baojun Wang (Addgene plasmid # 138226 ; http://n2t.net/addgene:138226 ; RRID:Addgene_138226)
